Addgene plasmid #13827: pMXs-EGFP-ERas SSVA-IP
Depositing lab: Shinya Yamanaka. Depositing organization: Kyoto University, Center for iPS Cell Research and Application. Publication: Differential membrane localization of ERas and Rheb, two Ras-related proteins involved in the phosphatidylinositol 3-kinase/mTOR pathway. Takahashi K, Nakagawa M, Young SG, Yamanaka S. J Biol Chem. 2005 Sep 23. 280(38):32768-74. 10.1074/jbc.M506280200 PubMed 16046393.
Backbone
  Vector backbone: pMX-EGFP-gw-IP
  Backbone size w/o insert (bp): 6900
  Vector type: Mammalian Expression, Retroviral
  Selectable markers: Puromycin
Growth in bacteria
  Bacterial resistance: Ampicillin, 100 μg/mL
  Growth temperature: 37°C
  Growth strain: DH5alpha
  Copy number: High Copy
Gene/Insert
  Gene/Insert name: ERas SSVA
  Species: M. musculus (mouse)
  Insert size (bp): 700
  Mutation: C224 changed to serine
  Entrez Gene: Eras (a.k.a. RP23-198C2.4, HRAS2, HRasp, Ha-Ras2, ecat5)
  Tag / fusion protein: EGFP (N terminal on backbone)
  Cloning method: Restriction Enzyme
  Sequencing primers: 5′ EGFP-C
Resource information
  A portion of this plasmid was derived from a plasmid made by: pMXs is from Dr. Toshio Kitamura of the University of Tokyo, the Institute of Medical Science. If you use this plasmid in a paper, please cite: Retrovirus-mediated gene transfer and expression cloning: powerful tools in functional genomics. Exp Hematol. 2003 Nov;31(11):1007-14. Kitamura T, Koshino Y, Shibata F, Oki T, Nakajima H, Nosaka T, Kumagai H.
Terms and licenses: Academic/Nonprofit Terms; Industry Terms: Not Available to Industry
How to cite: pMXs-EGFP-ERas SSVA-IP was a gift from Shinya Yamanaka (Addgene plasmid # 13827 ; http://n2t.net/addgene:13827 ; RRID:Addgene_13827)
