[The description below was written by a language model from this plasmid's Addgene catalogue record.]
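Description:
pMXs-EGFP-ERas SSVA-IP is a retroviral mammalian expression plasmid built on the pMX-EGFP-gw-IP backbone (about 6.9 kb without insert), a derivative of the pMXs family of Moloney murine leukemia virus-based vectors. It is propagated in E. coli as a high-copy plasmid under ampicillin selection, and transduced or transfected mammalian cells can be selected with puromycin. The "IP" suffix conventionally denotes an IRES-puromycin resistance cassette downstream of the gene of interest, which would link drug resistance to expression of the insert from the same transcript. No feature table is provided, however, so this arrangement, the promoter (in pMXs vectors normally the viral LTR) and the packaging signal are inferred from the vector family rather than stated in the record.

The payload is an approximately 700 bp mouse Eras coding sequence (ERas, an embryonic stem cell-expressed Ras-related protein) fused at its N terminus to EGFP supplied by the backbone. The insert carries a cysteine-to-serine substitution at position 224. The "SSVA" name suggests an altered C-terminal CAAX-type motif, the region where Ras-family proteins are lipid-modified for membrane anchoring. Placing EGFP at the N terminus leaves this C-terminal end free while allowing the protein's location to be followed by fluorescence.

The associated study examined the differential membrane localization of ERas and Rheb, two Ras-related proteins in the PI3K/mTOR pathway. The construct is therefore most plausibly used as a localization mutant, compared against wild-type EGFP-ERas to test how the C-terminal cysteine contributes to membrane targeting and signalling after retroviral delivery.
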