>Addgene plasmid #13827 | pMXs-EGFP-ERas SSVA-IP | addgene partial sequence | sequence record 20060 | EGFP-C 5'-CATGGTCCTGCTGGAGTTCGTG-3'
GGACGAGCTGTACAAGTCCGGCCGGACTCAGATCTCGAATCAAACAAGTTTGTACAAAAAAGCAGGCTCC
GCGGCCGCCCCCTTCACCATGGCTTTGCCTACAAAGTCTAGCATCTTGGACCTGAGCTCCGGCACCCCAT
GCACCAGATCTCCAGAGGAAAGTCACGAGGCTTGGGCACAGTGCAAAGATGCTGGCAGGCAGCTACCCGA
GTACAAGGCAGTGGTGGTGGGTGCAAGTGGTGTTGGTAAAAGTGCTCTCACCATCCAGATGACTCACCAA
TGCTTCGTGAAAGACCATGACCCCACTATCCAAGATTCCTACTGGAAGGAAGTGGCCAGGGACAACGGAG
GCTACATTCTAAATGTTCTGGATACATCTGGGCAGGATATTCACCGGGCTCTGCGTGACCAGTGCTTGGC
ATCTGGTGATGGTGTGCTGGGCGTCTTTGCTCTTGACGACCCCTCGTCTCTGGACCAGTTGCAGCAGATA
TGGTCCACCTGGACCCCTCACCACAAGCAGCCTCTGGTACTAGTGGGCAACAAGTGTGACCTGGTGACCA
CTGCTGGAGATGCTCATGCTGCCGCAGCCCTCCTTGCTCACAAGTTGGGGGCCCCCTTGGTGAAGACCTC
AGCCAAGACGCGGCAAGGTGTGGAGGAAGCCTTTGCCCTGCTTGTCCATGAGATTC
